>Addgene plasmid #54967 | mCherry-Actin-C-18 | addgene full sequence | sequence record 257395 | Addgene NGS Result
TACGGGGTCATTAGTTCATAGCCCATATATGGAGTTCCGCGTTACATAACTTACGGTAAATGGCCCGCCT
GGCTGACCGCCCAACGACCCCCGCCCATTGACGTCAATAATGACGTATGTTCCCATAGTAACGCCAATAG
GGACTTTCCATTGACGTCAATGGGTGGAGTATTTACGGTAAACTGCCCACTTGGCAGTACATCAAGTGTA
TCATATGCCAAGTACGCCCCCTATTGACGTCAATGACGGTAAATGGCCCGCCTGGCATTATGCCCAGTAC
ATGACCTTATGGGACTTTCCTACTTGGCAGTACATCTACGTATTAGTCATCGCTATTACCATGGTGATGC
GGTTTTGGCAGTACATCAATGGGCGTGGATAGCGGTTTGACTCACGGGGATTTCCAAGTCTCCACCCCAT
TGACGTCAATGGGAGTTTGTTTTGGCACCAAAATCAACGGGACTTTCCAAAATGTCGTAACAACTCCGCC
CCATTGACGCAAATGGGCGGTAGGCGTGTACGGTGGGAGGTCTATATAAGCAGAGCTGGTTTAGTGAACC
GTCAGATCCGCTAGCGCTACCGGTCGCCACCATGGTGAGCAAGGGCGAGGAGGATAACATGGCCATCATC
AAGGAGTTCATGCGCTTCAAGGTGCACATGGAGGGCTCCGTGAACGGCCACGAGTTCGAGATCGAGGGCG
AGGGCGAGGGCCGCCCCTACGAGGGCACCCAGACCGCCAAGCTGAAGGTGACCAAGGGTGGCCCCCTGCC
CTTCGCCTGGGACATCCTGTCCCCTCAGTTCATGTACGGCTCCAAGGCCTACGTGAAGCACCCCGCCGAC
ATCCCCGACTACTTGAAGCTGTCCTTCCCCGAGGGCTTCAAGTGGGAGCGCGTGATGAACTTCGAGGACG
GCGGCGTGGTGACCGTGACCCAGGACTCCTCCCTGCAGGACGGCGAGTTCATCTACAAGGTGAAGCTGCG
CGGCACCAACTTCCCCTCCGACGGCCCCGTAATGCAGAAGAAGACCATGGGCTGGGAGGCCTCCTCCGAG
CGGATGTACCCCGAGGACGGCGCCCTGAAGGGCGAGATCAAGCAGAGGCTGAAGCTGAAGGACGGCGGCC
ACTACGACGCTGAGGTCAAGACCACCTACAAGGCCAAGAAGCCCGTGCAGCTGCCCGGCGCCTACAACGT
CAACATCAAGTTGGACATCACCTCCCACAACGAGGACTACACCATCGTGGAACAGTACGAACGCGCCGAG
GGCCGCCACTCCACCGGCGGCATGGACGAGCTGTACAAGTCCGGACTCAGATCTGGCAGCGGTGGAGGCA
GCGCATCCGGCGGAAGCGGAAGCGATGATGATATCGCCGCGCTCGTCGTCGACAACGGCTCCGGCATGTG
CAAGGCCGGCTTCGCGGGCGACGATGCCCCCCGGGCCGTCTTCCCCTCCATCGTGGGGCGCCCCAGGCAC
CAGGGCGTGATGGTGGGCATGGGTCAGAAGGATTCCTATGTGGGCGACGAGGCCCAGAGCAAGAGAGGCA
TCCTCACCCTGAAGTACCCCATCGAGCACGGCATCGTCACCAACTGGGACGACATGGAGAAAATCTGGCA
CCACACCTTCTACAATGAGCTGCGTGTGGCTCCCGAGGAGCACCCCGTGCTGCTGACCGAGGCCCCCCTG
AACCCCAAGGCCAACCGCGAGAAGATGACCCAGATCATGTTTGAGACCTTCAACACCCCAGCCATGTACG
TTGCTATCCAGGCTGTGCTATCCCTGTACGCCTCTGGCCGTACCACTGGCATCGTGATGGACTCCGGTGA
CGGGGTCACCCACACTGTGCCCATCTACGAGGGGTATGCCCTCCCCCATGCCATCCTGCGTCTGGACCTG
GCTGGCCGGGACCTGACTGACTACCTCATGAAGATCCTCACCGAGCGCGGCTACAGCTTCACCACCACGG
CCGAGCGGGAAATCGTGCGTGACATTAAGGAGAAGCTGTGCTACGTCGCCCTGGACTTCGAGCAAGAGAT
GGCCACGGCTGCTTCCAGCTCCTCCCTGGAGAAGAGCTACGAGCTGCCTGACGGCCAGGTCATCACCATT
GGCAATGAGCGGTTCCGCTGCCCTGAGGCACTCTTCCAGCCTTCCTTCCTGGGCATGGAGTCCTGTGGCA
TCCACGAAACTACCTTCAACTCCATCATGAAGTGTGACGTGGACATCCGCAAAGACCTGTACGCCAACAC
AGTGCTGTCTGGCGGCACCACCATGTACCCTGGCATTGCCGACAGGATGCAGAAGGAGATCACTGCCCTG
GCACCCAGCACAATGAAGATCAAGATCATTGCTCCTCCTGAGCGCAAGTACTCCGTGTGGATCGGCGGCT
CCATCCTGGCCTCGCTGTCCACCTTCCAGCAGATGTGGATCAGCAAGCAGGAGTATGACGAGTCCGGCCC
CTCCATCGTCCACCGCAAATGCTTCTAGGGATCCACCGGATCTAGATAACTGATCATAATCAGCCATACC
ACATTTGTAGAGGTTTTACTTGCTTTAAAAAACCTCCCACACCTCCCCCTGAACCTGAAACATAAAATGA
ATGCAATTGTTGTTGTTAACTTGTTTATTGCAGCTTATAATGGTTACAAATAAAGCAATAGCATCACAAA
TTTCACAAATAAAGCATTTTTTTCACTGCATTCTAGTTGTGGTTTGTCCAAACTCATCAATGTATCTTAA
GGCGTAAATTGTAAGCGTTAATATTTTGTTAAAATTCGCGTTAAATTTTTGTTAAATCAGCTCATTTTTT
AACCAATAGGCCGAAATCGGCAAAATCCCTTATAAATCAAAAGAATAGACCGAGATAGGGT
[37 nt withheld, positions 2862-2898]
AAAGAACGTGGACTCCAACGTCAAAGG
[49 nt withheld, positions 2926-2974]
T
[91 nt withheld, positions 2976-3066]
G
[124 nt withheld, positions 3068-3191]
CAGGTGGCACTTTTCGGGGAAATGTGCGCGGAACCCCTATTTGTTTATTTTTCTAAATACATTCAAATAT
GTATCCGCTCATGAGACAATAACCCTGATAAATGCTTCAATAATATTGAAAAAGGAAGAGTCCTGAGGCG
GAAAGAACCAGCTGTGGAATGTGTGTCAGTTAGGGTGTGGAAAGTCCCCAGGCTCCCCAGCAGGCAGAAG
TATGCAAAGCATGCATCTCAATTAGTCAGCAACCATAGTCCCGCCCCTAACTCCGCCCATCCCGCCCCTA
ACTCCGCCCAGTTCCGCCCATTCTCCGCCCCATGGCTGACTAATTTTTTTTATTTATGCAGAGGCCGAGG
CCGCCTCGGCCTCTGAGCTATTCCAGAAGTAGTGAGGAGGCTTTTTTGGAGGCCTAGGCTTTTGCAAAGA
TCGATCAAGAGACAGGATGAGGATCGTTTCGCATGATTGAACAAGATGGATTGCACGCAGGTTCTCCGGC
CGCTTGGGTGGAGAGGCTATTCGGCTATGACTGGGCACAACAGACAATCGGCTGCTCTGATGCCGCCGTG
TTCCGGCTGTCAGCGCAGGGGCGCCCGGTTCTTTTTGTCAAGACCGACCTGTCCGGTGCCCTGAATGAAC
TGCAAGACGAGGCAGCGCGGCTATCGTGGCTGGCCACGACGGGCGTTCCTTGCGCAGCTGTGCTCGACGT
TGTCACTGAAGCGGGAAGGGACTGGCTGCTATTGGGCGAAGTGCCGGGGCAGGATCTCCTGTCATCTCAC
CTTGCTCCTGCCGAGAAAGTATCCATCATGGCTGATGCAATGCGGCGGCTGCATACGCTTGATCCGGCTA
CCTGCCCATTCGACCACCAAGCGAAACATCGCATCGAGCGAGCACGTACTCGGATGGAAGCCGGTCTTGT
CGATCAGGATGATCTGGACGAAGAGCATCAGGGGCTCGCGCCAGCCGAACTGTTCGCCAGGCTCAAGGCG
AGCATGCCCGACGGCGAGGATCTCGTCGTGACCCATGGCGATGCCTGCTTGCCGAATATCATGGTGGAAA
ATGGCCGCTTTTCTGGATTCATCGACTGTGGCCGGCTGGGTGTGGCGGACCGCTATCAGGACATAGCGTT
GGCTACCCGTGATATTGCTGAAGAGCTTGGCGGCGAATGGGCTGACCGCTTCCTCGTGCTTTACGGTATC
GCCGCTCCCGATTCGCAGCGCATCGCCTTCTATCGCCTTCTTGACGAGTTCTTCTGAGCGGGACTCTGGG
GTTCGAAATGACCGACCAAGCGACGCCCAACCTGCCATCACGAGATTTCGATTCCACCGCCGCCTTCTAT
GAAAGGTTGGGCTTCGGAATCGTTTTCCGGGACGCCGGCTGGATGATCCTCCAGCGCGGGGATCTCATGC
TGGAGTTCTTCGCCCACCCTAGGGGGAGGCTAACTGAAACACGGAAGGAGACAATACCGGAAGGAACCCG
CGCTATGACGGCAATAAAAAGACAGAATAAAACGCACGGTGTTGGGTCGTTTGTTCATAAACGCGGGGTT
CGGTCCCAGGGCTGGCACTCTGTCGATACCCCACCGAGACCCCATTGGGGCCAATACGCCCGCGTTTCTT
CCTTTTCCCCACCCCACCCCCCAAGTTCGGGTGAAGGCCCAGGGCTCGCAGCCAACGTCGGGGCGGCAGG
CCCTGCCATAGCCTCAGGTTACTCATATATACTTTAGATTGATTTAAAACTTCATTTTTAATTTAAAAGG
ATCTAGGTGAAGATCCTTTTTGATAATCTCATGACCAAAATCCCTTAACGTGAGTTTTCGTTCCACTGAG
CGTCAGACCCCGTAGAAAAGATCAAAGGATCTTCTTGAGATCCTTTTTTTCTGCGCGTAATCTGCTGCTT
GCAAACAAAAAAACCACCGCTACCAGCGGTGGTTTGTTTGCCGGATCAAGAGCTACCAACTCTTTTTCCG
AAGGTAACTGGCTTCAGCAGAGCGCAGATACCAAATACTGTTCTTCTAGTGTAGCCGTAGTTAGGCCACC
ACTTCAAGAACTCTGTAGCACCGCCTACATACCTCGCTCTGCTAATCCTGTTACCAGTGGCTGCTGCCAG
TGGCGATAAGTCGTGTCTTACCGGGTTGGACTCAAGACGATAGTTACCGGATAAGGCGCAGCGGTCGGGC
TGAACGGGGGGTTCGTGCACACAGCCCAGCTTGGAGCGAACGACCTACACCGAACTGAGATACCTACAGC
GTGAGCTATGAGAAAGCGCCACGCTTCCCGAAGGGAGAAAGGCGGACAGGTATCCGGTAAGCGGCAGGGT
CGGAACAGGAGAGCGCACGAGGGAGCTTCCAGGGGGAAACGCCTGGTATCTTTATAGTCCTGTCGGGTTT
CGCCACCTCTGACTTGAGCGTCGATTTTTGTGATGCTCGTCAGGGGGGCGGAGCCTATGGAAAAACGCCA
GCAACGCGGCCTTTTTACGGTTCCTGGCCTTTTGCTGGCCTTTTGCTCACATGTTCTTTCCTGCGTTATC
CCCTGATTCTGTGGATAACCGTATTACCGCCATGCATTAGTTATTAATAGTAATCAAT
Features (pLannotate 1.2.2; 15 found; start..end, strand, type, name):
     40..343     +  enhancer       CMV enhancer: human cytomegalovirus immediate early enhancer
    344..547     +  promoter       CMV promoter: human cytomegalovirus (CMV) immediate early promoter
    592..1299    +  CDS            mCherry: mCherry is a basic (constitutively fluorescent) red fluorescent protein published in 2004, derived from Discosoma sp.. It is reported to be a very rapidly-maturing monomer with low acid sensitivity.
   1354..2475    +  CDS            ACTB: ACTB_BOVIN - Experimental evidence at protein level: Swiss-Prot protein existence level 1. Actin is a highly conserved protein that polymerizes to produce filaments that form cross-linked networks in the cytoplasm of cells. Actin exists in both monomeric (G-actin) and polymeric (F-actin) forms, both forms playing key functions, such as cell motility and contraction. In addition to their role in the cytoplasmic cytoskeleton, G- and F-actin also localize in the nucleus, and regulate gene transcription and motility and repair of damaged DNA. From Bos taurus (Bovine).
   2501..2585    +  CDS            large T antigen (fragment): large T antigen from SV40 (simian virus 40)
   2608..2729    +  polyA_signal   SV40 poly(A) signal: SV40 polyadenylation signal
   2763..3191    -  rep_origin     f1 ori (sequence partly withheld): f1 bacteriophage origin of replication; arrow indicates direction of (+) strand synthesis
   3218..3322    +  promoter       AmpR promoter: bla
   3391..3601    +  promoter       SV40 promoter: SV40 early promoter
   3644..4438    +  CDS            NeoR/KanR: aminoglycoside phosphotransferase from Tn5; aph(3')-II (or nptII); confers resistance to neomycin, kanamycin, and G418 (Geneticin®)
   4459..4611    +  CDS            ble (fragment): BLE_KLEPN - Experimental evidence at protein level: Swiss-Prot protein existence level 1. Binding protein with a strong affinity to the bleomycin family of antibiotics. Binds to CL990; an antimitotic-antibiotic compound. From Klebsiella pneumoniae.
   4670..4717    +  polyA_signal   HSV TK poly(A) signal: herpes simplex virus thymidine kinase polyadenylation signal (Cole and Stacy, 1985)
   4808..4824    -  polyA_signal   bGH poly(A) signal (fragment): bovine growth hormone polyadenylation signal
   5046..5634    +  rep_origin     ori: high-copy-number ColE1/pMB1/pBR322/pUC origin of replication
   5749..5769    +  enhancer       CMV enhancer (fragment): human cytomegalovirus immediate early enhancer
