[The description below was written by a language model from this plasmid's Addgene catalogue record and pLannotate feature annotations shown in this document.]
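Description:
mCherry-Actin-C-18 is a mammalian expression plasmid built on the mCherry-C1 backbone that produces human beta-actin (ACTB) fused at its N terminus to the red fluorescent protein mCherry. Transcription is driven by the human cytomegalovirus immediate early enhancer and promoter. The mCherry coding sequence comes first, followed after a short gap (consistent with the 18-residue linker implied by the name) by the actin open reading frame, and the transcript is terminated by an SV40 polyadenylation signal. The automated annotation labels the actin region by its match to the bovine ACTB protein entry. This reflects the very high conservation of beta-actin across mammals, and the catalogue record gives the insert as human. Small annotated fragments of SV40 large T antigen, ble and a bGH poly(A) signal appear to be incidental sequence matches within the backbone rather than functional elements.

The plasmid replicates in E. coli at high copy number from a ColE1/pUC-type origin and also carries an f1 phage origin. A single Tn5 aminoglycoside phosphotransferase gene (NeoR/KanR) serves both hosts. A bacterial bla-type promoter expresses it for kanamycin selection in bacteria, while the SV40 early promoter with an HSV TK polyadenylation signal expresses it in mammalian cells, allowing G418 selection of stable transfectants.

The construct is intended as a localization marker. The tagged actin incorporates into the cellular actin cytoskeleton, so filaments and their dynamics can be viewed by fluorescence microscopy in transfected cells. The recorded excitation and emission maxima are 587 and 610 nm.
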