Addgene plasmid #54967: mCherry-Actin-C-18
Purpose: Localization: Actin, Excitation: 587, Emission: 610
Depositing lab: Michael Davidson. Depositing organization: Florida State University, Tallahassee. Publication: Fluorescent protein tracking and detection: fluorescent protein structure and color variants. Rizzo MA, Davidson MW, Piston DW. Cold Spring Harb Protoc. 2009 Dec;2009(12):pdb.top63. doi: 10.1101/pdb.top63. PubMed 20150100.
Backbone
  Vector backbone: mCherry-C1
  Backbone size w/o insert (bp): 4750
  Vector type: Mammalian Expression
  Selectable markers: Neomycin (select with G418)
Growth in bacteria
  Bacterial resistance: Kanamycin, 50 μg/mL
  Growth temperature: 37°C
  Growth strain: DH5alpha
  Copy number: High Copy
Gene/Insert
  Gene/Insert name: Actin (alt name: NM_001101.3)
  Species: H. sapiens (human)
  Entrez Gene: ACTB (a.k.a. BKRNS, BNS, BRWS1, CSMH, DDS1, PS1TP5BP1, THC8)
  Promoter: CMV
  Tag / fusion protein: mCherry (N terminal on backbone)
  Cloning method: Unknown
  Sequencing primers: 5′ CMV-F; 3′ SV40pA-R
Terms and licenses: Academic/Nonprofit Terms; Industry Terms: Not Available to Industry
Depositor comments: . Excitation = 587; Emission = 610
How to cite: mCherry-Actin-C-18 was a gift from Michael Davidson (Addgene plasmid # 54967 ; http://n2t.net/addgene:54967 ; RRID:Addgene_54967)
