>Addgene plasmid #54967 | mCherry-Actin-C-18 | depositor partial sequence | sequence record 85354 | insert sequence
ACGTCAGATCCGCTAGCGCTACCGGTCGCCACCATGGTGAGCAAGGGCGAGGAGGATAACATGGCCATCA
TCAAGGAGTTCATGCGCTTCAAGGTGCACATGGAGGGCTCCGTGAACGGCCACGAGTTCGAGATCGAGGG
CGAGGGCGAGGGCCGCCCCTACGAGGGCACCCAGACCGCCAAGCTGAAGGTGACCAAGGGTGGCCCCCTG
CCCTTCGCCTGGGACATCCTGTCCCCTCAGTTCATGTACGGCTCCAAGGCCTACGTGAAGCACCCCGCCG
ACATCCCCGACTACTTGAAGCTGTCCTTCCCCGAGGGCTTCAAGTGGGAGCGCGTGATGAACTTCGAGGA
CGGCGGCGTGGTGACCGTGACCCAGGACTCCTCCCTGCAGGACGGCGAGTTCATCTACAAGGTGAAGCTG
CGCGGCACCAACTTCCCCTCCGACGGCCCCGTAATGCAGAAGAAGACCATGGGCTGGGAGGCCTCCTCCG
AGCGGATGTACCCCGAGGACGGCGCCCTGAAGGGCGAGATCAAGCAGAGGCTGAAGCTGAAGGACGGCGG
CCACTACGACGCTGAGGTCAAGACCACCTACAAGGCCAAGAAGCCCGTGCAGCTGCCCGGCGCCTACAAC
GTCAACATCAAGTTGGACATCACCTCCCACAACGAGGACTACACCATCGTGGAACAGTACGAACGCGCCG
AGGGCCGCCACTCCACCGGCGGCATGGACGAGCTGTACAAGTCCGGACTCAGATCTGGCAGCGGTGGAGG
CAGCGCATCCGGCGGAAGCGGAAGCGATGATGATATCGCCGCGCTCGTCGTCGACAACGGCTCCGGCATG
TGCAAGGCCGGCTTCGCGGGCGACGATGCCCCCCGGGCCGTCTTCCCCTCCATCGTGGGGCGCCCCAGGC
ACCAGGGCGTGATGGTGGGCATGGGTCAGAAGGATTCCTATGTGGGCGACGAGGCCCAGAGCAAGAGAGG
CATCCTCACCCTGAAGTACCCCATCGAGCACGGCATCGTCACCAACTGGGACGACATGGAGAAAATCTGG
CACCACACCTTCTACAATGAGCTGCGTGTGGCTCCCGAGGAGCACCCCGTGCTGCTGACCGAGGCCCCCC
TGAACCCCAAGGCCAACCGCGAGAAGATGACCCAGATCATGTTTGAGACCTTCAACACCCCAGCCATGTA
CGTTGCTATCCAGGCTGTGCTATCCCTGTACGCCTCTGGCCGTACCACTGGCATCGTGATGGACTCCGGT
GACGGGGTCACCCACACTGTGCCCATCTACGAGGGGTATGCCCTCCCCCATGCCATCCTGCGTCTGGACC
TGGCTGGCCGGGACCTGACTGACTACCTCATGAAGATCCTCACCGAGCGCGGCTACAGCTTCACCACCAC
GGCCGAGCGGGAAATCGTGCGTGACATTAAGGAGAAGCTGTGCTACGTCGCCCTGGACTTCGAGCAAGAG
ATGGCCACGGCTGCTTCCAGCTCCTCCCTGGAGAAGAGCTACGAGCTGCCTGACGGCCAGGTCATCACCA
TTGGCAATGAGCGGTTCCGCTGCCCTGAGGCACTCTTCCAGCCTTCCTTCCTGGGCATGGAGTCCTGTGG
CATCCACGAAACTACCTTCAACTCCATCATGAAGTGTGACGTGGACATCCGCAAAGACCTGTACGCCAAC
ACAGTGCTGTCTGGCGGCACCACCATGTACCCTGGCATTGCCGACAGGATGCAGAAGGAGATCACTGCCC
TGGCACCCAGCACAATGAAGATCAAGATCATTGCTCCTCCTGAGCGCAAGTACTCCGTGTGGATCGGCGG
CTCCATCCTGGCCTCGCTGTCCACCTTCCAGCAGATGTGGATCAGCAAGCAGGAGTATGACGAGTCCGGC
CCCTCCATCGTCCACCGCAAATGCTTCTAGGGATCCACCGGATCTAGATAACTGATCATAATCAGCCATA
CCACATGA
